Addgene plasmid #165144: pcDNA3.1-Cerulean(1-10)
Purpose: Expresses Cerulean(1-10) in mammalian cells
Depositing lab: Daichi Kamiyama. Depositing organization: University of Georgia. Publication: Multiplexed labeling of cellular proteins with split fluorescent protein tags. Tamura R, Jiang F, Xie J, Kamiyama D. Commun Biol. 2021 Feb 26;4(1):257. doi: 10.1038/s42003-021-01780-4. PubMed 33637968.
Backbone
  Vector backbone: pcDNA3.1(+)
  Total vector size (bp): 6050
  Vector type: Mammalian Expression
Growth in bacteria
  Bacterial resistance: Ampicillin, 100 μg/mL
  Growth temperature: 37°C
  Growth strain: DH5alpha
  Copy number: High Copy
Gene/Insert
  Gene/Insert name: Cerulean(1-10)
  Species: Synthetic
  Insert size (bp): 645
  Cloning method: Ligation Independent Cloning
  Sequencing primers: 5′ CMV-F
Terms and licenses: Academic/Nonprofit Terms; Industry Terms: Not Available to Industry
How to cite: pcDNA3.1-Cerulean(1-10) was a gift from Daichi Kamiyama (Addgene plasmid # 165144 ; http://n2t.net/addgene:165144 ; RRID:Addgene_165144)
