[The description below was written by a language model from this plasmid's Addgene catalogue record and pLannotate feature annotations shown in this document.]
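Description:
pcDNA3.1-Cerulean(1-10) is a mammalian expression plasmid of about 6 kb built on the pcDNA3.1(+) backbone. It is maintained in E. coli at high copy through a ColE1/pUC-type origin and selected with ampicillin via the β-lactamase (AmpR) gene and its own promoter. The backbone also carries an f1 phage origin and an SV40 early promoter driving the neomycin phosphotransferase gene with an SV40 polyadenylation signal, a cassette that can support G418 selection of stably transfected mammalian cells. Short lac promoter/operator, lacI, ble, bom and HIV-1 LTR matches in the automated annotation are small fragments, most likely backbone remnants or incidental similarity rather than functional parts.

The payload is a synthetic 645 bp open reading frame encoding Cerulean(1-10), placed downstream of the human cytomegalovirus immediate-early enhancer and promoter and followed by the bovine growth hormone polyadenylation signal. A T7 promoter sits between the CMV promoter and the coding sequence. The annotation software labels the insert as GFP(1-10), the first ten β-strands of superfolder GFP, reflecting its close similarity to that fragment. The catalogue name indicates a cyan (Cerulean) variant of it. Such a fragment lacks the eleventh β-strand and is expected to become fluorescent only when it associates with a short complementary strand-11 peptide fused to a protein of interest. In keeping with the associated work on multiplexed labelling of cellular proteins with split fluorescent protein tags, the plasmid supplies the large detector fragment in mammalian cells. The record does not specify which strand-11 tag pairs with it. The depositor and sequencing-derived records differ by only a few bases in length and show the same feature set.
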