Features (pLannotate 1.2.2; 20 found; start..end, strand, type, name):
     28..80      -  misc_feature   bom (fragment): basis of mobility region from pBR322
    235..614     +  enhancer       CMV enhancer: human cytomegalovirus immediate early enhancer
    615..818     +  promoter       CMV promoter: human cytomegalovirus (CMV) immediate early promoter
    814..847     +  LTR            5' LTR (truncated) (fragment): truncated 5' long terminal repeat (LTR) from HIV-1
    863..881     +  promoter       T7 promoter: promoter for bacteriophage T7 RNA polymerase
    929..1570    +  CDS            GFP(1-10): fragment of superfolder GFP consisting of the first 10 β-strands associates with GFP11, the 11th β-strand, to reconstitute fluorescent GFP (Cabantous et al., 2005; Kamiyama et al., 2016)
   1650..1874    +  polyA_signal   bGH poly(A) signal: bovine growth hormone polyadenylation signal
   1878..1899    +  promoter       SV40 promoter (fragment): SV40 enhancer and early promoter
   1920..2348    +  rep_origin     f1 ori (sequence partly withheld): f1 bacteriophage origin of replication; arrow indicates direction of (+) strand synthesis
   2362..2691    +  promoter       SV40 promoter: SV40 enhancer and early promoter
   2758..3549    +  CDS            neo: KKA2_KLEPN - Also known as kan, nptII. Experimental evidence at protein level: Swiss-Prot protein existence level 1. Resistance to kanamycin, neomycin, paromomycin, ribostamycin, butirosin and gentamicin B. From Klebsiella pneumoniae.
   3573..3731    +  CDS            ble (fragment): BLE_KLEPN - Experimental evidence at protein level: Swiss-Prot protein existence level 1. Binding protein with a strong affinity to the bleomycin family of antibiotics. Binds to CL990; an antimitotic-antibiotic compound. From Klebsiella pneumoniae.
   3726..3847    +  polyA_signal   SV40 poly(A) signal: SV40 polyadenylation signal
   3920..3936    -  protein_bind   lac operator: The lac repressor binds to the lac operator to inhibit transcription in E. coli. This inhibition can be relieved by adding lactose or isopropyl-β-D-thiogalactopyranoside (IPTG). lac repressor encoded by lacI
   3944..3974    -  promoter       lac promoter: promoter for the E. coli lac operon
   3989..4010    -  protein_bind   CAP binding site: CAP binding activates transcription in the presence of cAMP. E. coli catabolite activator protein
   4023..4115    -  CDS            lacI (fragment): lac repressor; lacI; The lac repressor binds to the lac operator to inhibit transcription in E. coli. This inhibition can be relieved by adding lactose or isopropyl-β-D-thiogalactopyranoside (IPTG).
   4298..4883    -  rep_origin     ori: high-copy-number ColE1/pMB1/pBR322/pUC origin of replication
   5054..5914    -  CDS            AmpR: β-lactamase; bla; confers resistance to ampicillin, carbenicillin, and related antibiotics
   5915..6019    -  promoter       AmpR promoter: bla
>Addgene plasmid #165144 | pcDNA3.1-Cerulean(1-10) | depositor full sequence | sequence record 320867 | pcDNA3.1-Cerulean(1-10) sequence 6050 bps
GACGGATCGGGAGATCTCCCGATCCCCTATGGTGCACTCTCAGTACAATCTGCTCTGATGCCGCATAGTT
AAGCCAGTATCTGCTCCCTGCTTGTGTGTTGGAGGTCGCTGAGTAGTGCGCGAGCAAAATTTAAGCTACA
ACAAGGCAAGGCTTGACCGACAATTGCATGAAGAATCTGCTTAGGGTTAGGCGTTTTGCGCTGCTTCGCG
ATGTACGGGCCAGATATACGCGTTGACATTGATTATTGACTAGTTATTAATAGTAATCAATTACGGGGTC
ATTAGTTCATAGCCCATATATGGAGTTCCGCGTTACATAACTTACGGTAAATGGCCCGCCTGGCTGACCG
CCCAACGACCCCCGCCCATTGACGTCAATAATGACGTATGTTCCCATAGTAACGCCAATAGGGACTTTCC
ATTGACGTCAATGGGTGGAGTATTTACGGTAAACTGCCCACTTGGCAGTACATCAAGTGTATCATATGCC
AAGTACGCCCCCTATTGACGTCAATGACGGTAAATGGCCCGCCTGGCATTATGCCCAGTACATGACCTTA
TGGGACTTTCCTACTTGGCAGTACATCTACGTATTAGTCATCGCTATTACCATGGTGATGCGGTTTTGGC
AGTACATCAATGGGCGTGGATAGCGGTTTGACTCACGGGGATTTCCAAGTCTCCACCCCATTGACGTCAA
TGGGAGTTTGTTTTGGCACCAAAATCAACGGGACTTTCCAAAATGTCGTAACAACTCCGCCCCATTGACG
CAAATGGGCGGTAGGCGTGTACGGTGGGAGGTCTATATAAGCAGAGCTCTCTGGCTAACTAGAGAACCCA
CTGCTTACTGGCTTATCGAAATTAATACGACTCACTATAGGGAGACCCAAGCTGGCTAGCGTTTAAACTT
AAGCTTGGTACCGGATCCATGTCCAAAGGAGAAGAACTGTTTACCGGTGTTGTGCCAATTTTGGTTGAAC
TCGATGGTGATGTCAACGGACATAAGTTCTCAGTGAGAGGCGAAGGAGAAGGTGACGCCACCATTGGAAA
ATTGACTCTTAAATTCATCTGTACTACTGGTAAACTTCCTGTACCATGGCCGACTCTCGTAACAACGCTT
ACGTGGGGAGTTCAGTGCTTTGCGAGATACCCAGACCATATGAAAAGACATGACTTTTTTAAGTCGGCTA
TGCCTGAAGGTTACGTGCAAGAAAGAACAATTTCGTTCAAAGATGATGGAAAATATAAAACTAGAGCAGT
TGTTAAATTTGAAGGAGATACTTTGGTTAACCGCATTGAACTGAAAGGAACAGATTTTAAAGAAGATGGT
AATATTCTTGGACACAAACTCGAATACAATGCTAATAGTGATAACGTATACATCACTGCTGATAAGCAAA
AGAACGGAATTAAAGCGAATTTCACAGTACGCCATAATGTAGAAGATGGCAGTGTTCAACTTGCCGACCA
TTACCAACAAAACACCCCTATTGGAGACGGTCCGGTACTTCTTCCTGATAATCACTACCTCTCAACACAA
ACAGTCCTGAGCAAAGATCCAAATGAAAAATAGGAATTCTGCAGATATCCAGCACAGTGGCGGCCGCTCG
AGTCTAGAGGGCCCGTTTAAACCCGCTGATCAGCCTCGACTGTGCCTTCTAGTTGCCAGCCATCTGTTGT
TTGCCCCTCCCCCGTGCCTTCCTTGACCCTGGAAGGTGCCACTCCCACTGTCCTTTCCTAATAAAATGAG
GAAATTGCATCGCATTGTCTGAGTAGGTGTCATTCTATTCTGGGGGGTGGGGTGGGGCAGGACAGCAAGG
GGGAGGATTGGGAAGACAATAGCAGGCATGCTGGGGATGCGGTGGGCTCTATGGCTTCTGAGGCGGAAAG
AACCAGCTGGGGCTCTAGGGGGTATCCCC
[124 nt withheld, positions 1920-2043]
C
[91 nt withheld, positions 2045-2135]
A
[49 nt withheld, positions 2137-2185]
CCTTTGACGTTGGAGTCCACGTTCTTT
[37 nt withheld, positions 2213-2249]
ACCCTATCTCGGTCTATTCTTTTGATTTATAAGGGATTTTGCCGATTTCGGCCTATTGGTTAAAAAATGA
GCTGATTTAACAAAAATTTAACGCGAATTAATTCTGTGGAATGTGTGTCAGTTAGGGTGTGGAAAGTCCC
CAGGCTCCCCAGCAGGCAGAAGTATGCAAAGCATGCATCTCAATTAGTCAGCAACCAGGTGTGGAAAGTC
CCCAGGCTCCCCAGCAGGCAGAAGTATGCAAAGCATGCATCTCAATTAGTCAGCAACCATAGTCCCGCCC
CTAACTCCGCCCATCCCGCCCCTAACTCCGCCCAGTTCCGCCCATTCTCCGCCCCATGGCTGACTAATTT
TTTTTATTTATGCAGAGGCCGAGGCCGCCTCTGCCTCTGAGCTATTCCAGAAGTAGTGAGGAGGCTTTTT
TGGAGGCCTAGGCTTTTGCAAAAAGCTCCCGGGAGCTTGTATATCCATTTTCGGATCTGATCAAGAGACA
GGATGAGGATCGTTTCGCATGATTGAACAAGATGGATTGCACGCAGGTTCTCCGGCCGCTTGGGTGGAGA
GGCTATTCGGCTATGACTGGGCACAACAGACAATCGGCTGCTCTGATGCCGCCGTGTTCCGGCTGTCAGC
GCAGGGGCGCCCGGTTCTTTTTGTCAAGACCGACCTGTCCGGTGCCCTGAATGAACTGCAGGACGAGGCA
GCGCGGCTATCGTGGCTGGCCACGACGGGCGTTCCTTGCGCAGCTGTGCTCGACGTTGTCACTGAAGCGG
GAAGGGACTGGCTGCTATTGGGCGAAGTGCCGGGGCAGGATCTCCTGTCATCTCACCTTGCTCCTGCCGA
GAAAGTATCCATCATGGCTGATGCAATGCGGCGGCTGCATACGCTTGATCCGGCTACCTGCCCATTCGAC
CACCAAGCGAAACATCGCATCGAGCGAGCACGTACTCGGATGGAAGCCGGTCTTGTCGATCAGGATGATC
TGGACGAAGAGCATCAGGGGCTCGCGCCAGCCGAACTGTTCGCCAGGCTCAAGGCGCGCATGCCCGACGG
CGAGGATCTCGTCGTGACCCATGGCGATGCCTGCTTGCCGAATATCATGGTGGAAAATGGCCGCTTTTCT
GGATTCATCGACTGTGGCCGGCTGGGTGTGGCGGACCGCTATCAGGACATAGCGTTGGCTACCCGTGATA
TTGCTGAAGAGCTTGGCGGCGAATGGGCTGACCGCTTCCTCGTGCTTTACGGTATCGCCGCTCCCGATTC
GCAGCGCATCGCCTTCTATCGCCTTCTTGACGAGTTCTTCTGAGCGGGACTCTGGGGTTCGAAATGACCG
ACCAAGCGACGCCCAACCTGCCATCACGAGATTTCGATTCCACCGCCGCCTTCTATGAAAGGTTGGGCTT
CGGAATCGTTTTCCGGGACGCCGGCTGGATGATCCTCCAGCGCGGGGATCTCATGCTGGAGTTCTTCGCC
CACCCCAACTTGTTTATTGCAGCTTATAATGGTTACAAATAAAGCAATAGCATCACAAATTTCACAAATA
AAGCATTTTTTTCACTGCATTCTAGTTGTGGTTTGTCCAAACTCATCAATGTATCTTATCATGTCTGTAT
ACCGTCGACCTCTAGCTAGAGCTTGGCGTAATCATGGTCATAGCTGTTTCCTGTGTGAAATTGTTATCCG
CTCACAATTCCACACAACATACGAGCCGGAAGCATAAAGTGTAAAGCCTGGGGTGCCTAATGAGTGAGCT
AACTCACATTAATTGCGTTGCGCTCACTGCCCGCTTTCCAGTCGGGAAACCTGTCGTGCCAGCTGCATTA
ATGAATCGGCCAACGCGCGGGGAGAGGCGGTTTGCGTATTGGGCGCTCTTCCGCTTCCTCGCTCACTGAC
TCGCTGCGCTCGGTCGTTCGGCTGCGGCGAGCGGTATCAGCTCACTCAAAGGCGGTAATACGGTTATCCA
CAGAATCAGGGGATAACGCAGGAAAGAACATGTGAGCAAAAGGCCAGCAAAAGGCCAGGAACCGTAAAAA
GGCCGCGTTGCTGGCGTTTTTCCATAGGCTCCGCCCCCCTGACGAGCATCACAAAAATCGACGCTCAAGT
CAGAGGTGGCGAAACCCGACAGGACTATAAAGATACCAGGCGTTTCCCCCTGGAAGCTCCCTCGTGCGCT
CTCCTGTTCCGACCCTGCCGCTTACCGGATACCTGTCCGCCTTTCTCCCTTCGGGAAGCGTGGCGCTTTC
TCATAGCTCACGCTGTAGGTATCTCAGTTCGGTGTAGGTCGTTCGCTCCAAGCTGGGCTGTGTGCACGAA
CCCCCCGTTCAGCCCGACCGCTGCGCCTTATCCGGTAACTATCGTCTTGAGTCCAACCCGGTAAGACACG
ACTTATCGCCACTGGCAGCAGCCACTGGTAACAGGATTAGCAGAGCGAGGTATGTAGGCGGTGCTACAGA
GTTCTTGAAGTGGTGGCCTAACTACGGCTACACTAGAAGAACAGTATTTGGTATCTGCGCTCTGCTGAAG
CCAGTTACCTTCGGAAAAAGAGTTGGTAGCTCTTGATCCGGCAAACAAACCACCGCTGGTAGCGGTTTTT
TTGTTTGCAAGCAGCAGATTACGCGCAGAAAAAAAGGATCTCAAGAAGATCCTTTGATCTTTTCTACGGG
GTCTGACGCTCAGTGGAACGAAAACTCACGTTAAGGGATTTTGGTCATGAGATTATCAAAAAGGATCTTC
ACCTAGATCCTTTTAAATTAAAAATGAAGTTTTAAATCAATCTAAAGTATATATGAGTAAACTTGGTCTG
ACAGTTACCAATGCTTAATCAGTGAGGCACCTATCTCAGCGATCTGTCTATTTCGTTCATCCATAGTTGC
CTGACTCCCCGTCGTGTAGATAACTACGATACGGGAGGGCTTACCATCTGGCCCCAGTGCTGCAATGATA
CCGCGAGACCCACGCTCACCGGCTCCAGATTTATCAGCAATAAACCAGCCAGCCGGAAGGGCCGAGCGCA
GAAGTGGTCCTGCAACTTTATCCGCCTCCATCCAGTCTATTAATTGTTGCCGGGAAGCTAGAGTAAGTAG
TTCGCCAGTTAATAGTTTGCGCAACGTTGTTGCCATTGCTACAGGCATCGTGGTGTCACGCTCGTCGTTT
GGTATGGCTTCATTCAGCTCCGGTTCCCAACGATCAAGGCGAGTTACATGATCCCCCATGTTGTGCAAAA
AAGCGGTTAGCTCCTTCGGTCCTCCGATCGTTGTCAGAAGTAAGTTGGCCGCAGTGTTATCACTCATGGT
TATGGCAGCACTGCATAATTCTCTTACTGTCATGCCATCCGTAAGATGCTTTTCTGTGACTGGTGAGTAC
TCAACCAAGTCATTCTGAGAATAGTGTATGCGGCGACCGAGTTGCTCTTGCCCGGCGTCAATACGGGATA
ATACCGCGCCACATAGCAGAACTTTAAAAGTGCTCATCATTGGAAAACGTTCTTCGGGGCGAAAACTCTC
AAGGATCTTACCGCTGTTGAGATCCAGTTCGATGTAACCCACTCGTGCACCCAACTGATCTTCAGCATCT
TTTACTTTCACCAGCGTTTCTGGGTGAGCAAAAACAGGAAGGCAAAATGCCGCAAAAAAGGGAATAAGGG
CGACACGGAAATGTTGAATACTCATACTCTTCCTTTTTCAATATTATTGAAGCATTTATCAGGGTTATTG
TCTCATGAGCGGATACATATTTGAATGTATTTAGAAAAATAAACAAATAGGGGTTCCGCGCACATTTCCC
CGAAAAGTGCCACCTGACGTC
