Features (pLannotate 1.2.2; 20 found; start..end, strand, type, name):
      1..380     +  enhancer       CMV enhancer: human cytomegalovirus immediate early enhancer
    381..584     +  promoter       CMV promoter: human cytomegalovirus (CMV) immediate early promoter
    580..613     +  LTR            5' LTR (truncated) (fragment): truncated 5' long terminal repeat (LTR) from HIV-1
    629..647     +  promoter       T7 promoter: promoter for bacteriophage T7 RNA polymerase
    689..1330    +  CDS            GFP(1-10): fragment of superfolder GFP consisting of the first 10 β-strands associates with GFP11, the 11th β-strand, to reconstitute fluorescent GFP (Cabantous et al., 2005; Kamiyama et al., 2016)
   1410..1634    +  polyA_signal   bGH poly(A) signal: bovine growth hormone polyadenylation signal
   1638..1659    +  promoter       SV40 promoter (fragment): SV40 enhancer and early promoter
   1680..2108    +  rep_origin     f1 ori (sequence partly withheld): f1 bacteriophage origin of replication; arrow indicates direction of (+) strand synthesis
   2122..2451    +  promoter       SV40 promoter: SV40 enhancer and early promoter
   2518..3309    +  CDS            neo: KKA2_KLEPN - Also known as kan, nptII. Experimental evidence at protein level: Swiss-Prot protein existence level 1. Resistance to kanamycin, neomycin, paromomycin, ribostamycin, butirosin and gentamicin B. From Klebsiella pneumoniae.
   3333..3491    +  CDS            ble (fragment): BLE_KLEPN - Experimental evidence at protein level: Swiss-Prot protein existence level 1. Binding protein with a strong affinity to the bleomycin family of antibiotics. Binds to CL990; an antimitotic-antibiotic compound. From Klebsiella pneumoniae.
   3486..3607    +  polyA_signal   SV40 poly(A) signal: SV40 polyadenylation signal
   3680..3696    -  protein_bind   lac operator: The lac repressor binds to the lac operator to inhibit transcription in E. coli. This inhibition can be relieved by adding lactose or isopropyl-β-D-thiogalactopyranoside (IPTG). lac repressor encoded by lacI
   3704..3734    -  promoter       lac promoter: promoter for the E. coli lac operon
   3749..3770    -  protein_bind   CAP binding site: CAP binding activates transcription in the presence of cAMP. E. coli catabolite activator protein
   3783..3875    -  CDS            lacI (fragment): lac repressor; lacI; The lac repressor binds to the lac operator to inhibit transcription in E. coli. This inhibition can be relieved by adding lactose or isopropyl-β-D-thiogalactopyranoside (IPTG).
   4058..4646    -  rep_origin     ori: high-copy-number ColE1/pMB1/pBR322/pUC origin of replication
   4817..5677    -  CDS            AmpR: β-lactamase; bla; confers resistance to ampicillin, carbenicillin, and related antibiotics
   5678..5782    -  promoter       AmpR promoter: bla
   5841..5893    -  misc_feature   bom (fragment): basis of mobility region from pBR322
>Addgene plasmid #165144 | pcDNA3.1-Cerulean(1-10) | addgene full sequence | sequence record 329827 | Addgene NGS Result
GACATTGATTATTGACTAGTTATTAATAGTAATCAATTACGGGGTCATTAGTTCATAGCCCATATATGGA
GTTCCGCGTTACATAACTTACGGTAAATGGCCCGCCTGGCTGACCGCCCAACGACCCCCGCCCATTGACG
TCAATAATGACGTATGTTCCCATAGTAACGCCAATAGGGACTTTCCATTGACGTCAATGGGTGGAGTATT
TACGGTAAACTGCCCACTTGGCAGTACATCAAGTGTATCATATGCCAAGTACGCCCCCTATTGACGTCAA
TGACGGTAAATGGCCCGCCTGGCATTATGCCCAGTACATGACCTTATGGGACTTTCCTACTTGGCAGTAC
ATCTACGTATTAGTCATCGCTATTACCATGGTGATGCGGTTTTGGCAGTACATCAATGGGCGTGGATAGC
GGTTTGACTCACGGGGATTTCCAAGTCTCCACCCCATTGACGTCAATGGGAGTTTGTTTTGGCACCAAAA
TCAACGGGACTTTCCAAAATGTCGTAACAACTCCGCCCCATTGACGCAAATGGGCGGTAGGCGTGTACGG
TGGGAGGTCTATATAAGCAGAGCTCTCTGGCTAACTAGAGAACCCACTGCTTACTGGCTTATCGAAATTA
ATACGACTCACTATAGGGAGACCCAAGCTGGCTAGCGTTTAAACTTAAGCTTGGTACCATGTCCAAAGGA
GAAGAACTGTTTACCGGTGTTGTGCCAATTTTGGTTGAACTCGATGGTGATGTCAACGGACATAAGTTCT
CAGTGAGAGGCGAAGGAGAAGGTGACGCCACCATTGGAAAATTGACTCTTAAATTCATCTGTACTACTGG
TAAACTTCCTGTACCATGGCCGACTCTCGTAACAACGCTTACGTGGGGAGTTCAGTGCTTTGCGAGATAC
CCAGACCATATGAAAAGACATGACTTTTTTAAGTCGGCTATGCCTGAAGGTTACGTGCAAGAAAGAACAA
TTTCGTTCAAAGATGATGGAAAATATAAAACTAGAGCAGTTGTTAAATTTGAAGGAGATACTTTGGTTAA
CCGCATTGAACTGAAAGGAACAGATTTTAAAGAAGATGGTAATATTCTTGGACACAAACTCGAATACAAT
GCTAATAGTGATAACGTATACATCACTGCTGATAAGCAAAAGAACGGAATTAAAGCGAATTTCACAGTAC
GCCATAATGTAGAAGATGGCAGTGTTCAACTTGCCGACCATTACCAACAAAACACCCCTATTGGAGACGG
TCCGGTACTTCTTCCTGATAATCACTACCTCTCAACACAAACAGTCCTGAGCAAAGATCCAAATGAAAAA
TAGGAATTCTGCAGATATCCAGCACAGTGGCGGCCGCTCGAGTCTAGAGGGCCCGTTTAAACCCGCTGAT
CAGCCTCGACTGTGCCTTCTAGTTGCCAGCCATCTGTTGTTTGCCCCTCCCCCGTGCCTTCCTTGACCCT
GGAAGGTGCCACTCCCACTGTCCTTTCCTAATAAAATGAGGAAATTGCATCGCATTGTCTGAGTAGGTGT
CATTCTATTCTGGGGGGTGGGGTGGGGCAGGACAGCAAGGGGGAGGATTGGGAAGACAATAGCAGGCATG
CTGGGGATGCGGTGGGCTCTATGGCTTCTGAGGCGGAAAGAACCAGCTGGGGCTCTAGGGGGTATCCCC
[124 nt withheld, positions 1680-1803]
C
[91 nt withheld, positions 1805-1895]
A
[49 nt withheld, positions 1897-1945]
CCTTTGACGTTGGAGTCCACGTTCTTT
[37 nt withheld, positions 1973-2009]
ACCCTATCTCGGTCTATTCTTTTGATTTATAAGGGATTTTGCCGATTTCGGCCTATTGGTTAAAAAATGA
GCTGATTTAACAAAAATTTAACGCGAATTAATTCTGTGGAATGTGTGTCAGTTAGGGTGTGGAAAGTCCC
CAGGCTCCCCAGCAGGCAGAAGTATGCAAAGCATGCATCTCAATTAGTCAGCAACCAGGTGTGGAAAGTC
CCCAGGCTCCCCAGCAGGCAGAAGTATGCAAAGCATGCATCTCAATTAGTCAGCAACCATAGTCCCGCCC
CTAACTCCGCCCATCCCGCCCCTAACTCCGCCCAGTTCCGCCCATTCTCCGCCCCATGGCTGACTAATTT
TTTTTATTTATGCAGAGGCCGAGGCCGCCTCTGCCTCTGAGCTATTCCAGAAGTAGTGAGGAGGCTTTTT
TGGAGGCCTAGGCTTTTGCAAAAAGCTCCCGGGAGCTTATATATCCATTTTCGGATCTGATCAAGAGACA
GGATGAGGATCGTTTCGCATGATTGAACAAGATGGATTGCACGCAGGTTCTCCGGCCGCTTGGGTGGAGA
GGCTATTCGGCTATGACTGGGCACAACAGACAATCGGCTGCTCTGATGCCGCCGTGTTCCGGCTGTCAGC
GCAGGGGCGCCCGGTTCTTTTTGTCAAGACCGACCTGTCCGGTGCCCTGAATGAACTGCAGGACGAGGCA
GCGCGGCTATCGTGGCTGGCCACGACGGGCGTTCCTTGCGCAGCTGTGCTCGACGTTGTCACTGAAGCGG
GAAGGGACTGGCTGCTATTGGGCGAAGTGCCGGGGCAGGATCTCCTGTCATCTCACCTTGCTCCTGCCGA
GAAAGTATCCATCATGGCTGATGCAATGCGGCGGCTGCATACGCTTGATCCGGCTACCTGCCCATTCGAC
CACCAAGCGAAACATCGCATCGAGCGAGCACGTACTCGGATGGAAGCCGGTCTTGTCGATCAGGATGATC
TGGACGAAGAGCATCAGGGGCTCGCGCCAGCCGAACTGTTCGCCAGGCTCAAGGCGCGCATGCCCGACGG
CGAGGATCTCGTCGTGACCCATGGCGATGCCTGCTTGCCGAATATCATGGTGGAAAATGGCCGCTTTTCT
GGATTCATCGACTGTGGCCGGCTGGGTGTGGCGGACCGCTATCAGGACATAGCGTTGGCTACCCGTGATA
TTGCTGAAGAGCTTGGCGGCGAATGGGCTGACCGCTTCCTCGTGCTTTACGGTATCGCCGCTCCCGATTC
GCAGCGCATCGCCTTCTATCGCCTTCTTGACGAGTTCTTCTGAGCGGGACTCTGGGGTTCGAAATGACCG
ACCAAGCGACGCCCAACCTGCCATCACGAGATTTCGATTCCACCGCCGCCTTCTATGAAAGGTTGGGCTT
CGGAATCGTTTTCCGGGACGCCGGCTGGATGATCCTCCAGCGCGGGGATCTCATGCTGGAGTTCTTCGCC
CACCCCAACTTGTTTATTGCAGCTTATAATGGTTACAAATAAAGCAATAGCATCACAAATTTCACAAATA
AAGCATTTTTTTCACTGCATTCTAGTTGTGGTTTGTCCAAACTCATCAATGTATCTTATCATGTCTGTAT
ACCGTCGACCTCTAGCTAGAGCTTGGCGTAATCATGGTCATAGCTGTTTCCTGTGTGAAATTGTTATCCG
CTCACAATTCCACACAACATACGAGCCGGAAGCATAAAGTGTAAAGCCTGGGGTGCCTAATGAGTGAGCT
AACTCACATTAATTGCGTTGCGCTCACTGCCCGCTTTCCAGTCGGGAAACCTGTCGTGCCAGCTGCATTA
ATGAATCGGCCAACGCGCGGGGAGAGGCGGTTTGCGTATTGGGCGCTCTTCCGCTTCCTCGCTCACTGAC
TCGCTGCGCTCGGTCGTTCGGCTGCGGCGAGCGGTATCAGCTCACTCAAAGGCGGTAATACGGTTATCCA
CAGAATCAGGGGATAACGCAGGAAAGAACATGTGAGCAAAAGGCCAGCAAAAGGCCAGGAACCGTAAAAA
GGCCGCGTTGCTGGCGTTTTTCCATAGGCTCCGCCCCCCTGACGAGCATCACAAAAATCGACGCTCAAGT
CAGAGGTGGCGAAACCCGACAGGACTATAAAGATACCAGGCGTTTCCCCCTGGAAGCTCCCTCGTGCGCT
CTCCTGTTCCGACCCTGCCGCTTACCGGATACCTGTCCGCCTTTCTCCCTTCGGGAAGCGTGGCGCTTTC
TCATAGCTCACGCTGTAGGTATCTCAGTTCGGTGTAGGTCGTTCGCTCCAAGCTGGGCTGTGTGCACGAA
CCCCCCGTTCAGCCCGACCGCTGCGCCTTATCCGGTAACTATCGTCTTGAGTCCAACCCGGTAAGACACG
ACTTATCGCCACTGGCAGCAGCCACTGGTAACAGGATTAGCAGAGCGAGGTATGTAGGCGGTGCTACAGA
GTTCTTGAAGTGGTGGCCTAACTACGGCTACACTAGAAGAACAGTATTTGGTATCTGCGCTCTGCTGAAG
CCAGTTACCTTCGGAAAAAGAGTTGGTAGCTCTTGATCCGGCAAACAAACCACCGCTGGTAGCGGTGGTT
TTTTTGTTTGCAAGCAGCAGATTACGCGCAGAAAAAAAGGATCTCAAGAAGATCCTTTGATCTTTTCTAC
GGGGTCTGACGCTCAGTGGAACGAAAACTCACGTTAAGGGATTTTGGTCATGAGATTATCAAAAAGGATC
TTCACCTAGATCCTTTTAAATTAAAAATGAAGTTTTAAATCAATCTAAAGTATATATGAGTAAACTTGGT
CTGACAGTTACCAATGCTTAATCAGTGAGGCACCTATCTCAGCGATCTGTCTATTTCGTTCATCCATAGT
TGCCTGACTCCCCGTCGTGTAGATAACTACGATACGGGAGGGCTTACCATCTGGCCCCAGTGCTGCAATG
ATACCGCGAGACCCACGCTCACCGGCTCCAGATTTATCAGCAATAAACCAGCCAGCCGGAAGGGCCGAGC
GCAGAAGTGGTCCTGCAACTTTATCCGCCTCCATCCAGTCTATTAATTGTTGCCGGGAAGCTAGAGTAAG
TAGTTCGCCAGTTAATAGTTTGCGCAACGTTGTTGCCATTGCTACAGGCATCGTGGTGTCACGCTCGTCG
TTTGGTATGGCTTCATTCAGCTCCGGTTCCCAACGATCAAGGCGAGTTACATGATCCCCCATGTTGTGCA
AAAAAGCGGTTAGCTCCTTCGGTCCTCCGATCGTTGTCAGAAGTAAGTTGGCCGCAGTGTTATCACTCAT
GGTTATGGCAGCACTGCATAATTCTCTTACTGTCATGCCATCCGTAAGATGCTTTTCTGTGACTGGTGAG
TACTCAACCAAGTCATTCTGAGAATAGTGTATGCGGCGACCGAGTTGCTCTTGCCCGGCGTCAATACGGG
ATAATACCGCGCCACATAGCAGAACTTTAAAAGTGCTCATCATTGGAAAACGTTCTTCGGGGCGAAAACT
CTCAAGGATCTTACCGCTGTTGAGATCCAGTTCGATGTAACCCACTCGTGCACCCAACTGATCTTCAGCA
TCTTTTACTTTCACCAGCGTTTCTGGGTGAGCAAAAACAGGAAGGCAAAATGCCGCAAAAAAGGGAATAA
GGGCGACACGGAAATGTTGAATACTCATACTCTTCCTTTTTCAATATTATTGAAGCATTTATCAGGGTTA
TTGTCTCATGAGCGGATACATATTTGAATGTATTTAGAAAAATAAACAAATAGGGGTTCCGCGCACATTT
CCCCGAAAAGTGCCACCTGACGTCGACGGATCGGGAGATCTCCCGATCCCCTATGGTGCACTCTCAGTAC
AATCTGCTCTGATGCCGCATAGTTAAGCCAGTATCTGCTCCCTGCTTGTGTGTTGGAGGTCGCTGAGTAG
TGCGCGAGCAAAATTTAAGCTACAACAAGGCAAGGCTTGACCGACAATTGCATGAAGAATCTGCTTAGGG
TTAGGCGTTTTGCGCTGCTTCGCGATGTACGGGCCAGATATACGCGTT
